>Addgene plasmid #60178 | DYSF-Exon7-del | depositor full sequence | sequence record 96267 | DYSF-Exon7-del sequence 8545 bps
TCGCGCGTTTCGGTGATGACGGTGAAAACCTCTGACACATGCAGCTCCCGGAGACGGTCACAGCTTGTCT
GTAAGCGGATGCCGGGAGCAGACAAGCCCGTCAGGGCGCGTCAGCGGGTGTTGGCGGGTGTCGGGGCTGG
CTTAACTATGCGGCATCAGAGCAGATTGTACTGAGAGTGCACGAATTCGATATCGTTAACGGTACCACTA
GTACGCGTATGCTGAGGGTCTTCATCCTCTATGCCGAGAACGTCCACACACCCGACACCGACATCAGCGA
TGCCTACTGCTCCGCGGTGTTTGCAGGGGTGAAGAAGAGAACCAAAGTCATCAAGAACAGCGTGAACCCT
GTATGGAATGAGGGATTTGAATGGGACCTCAAGGGCATCCCCCTGGACCAGGGCTCTGAGCTTCATGTGG
TGGTCAAAGACCATGAGACGATGGGGAGGAACAGGTTCCTGGGGGAAGCCAAGGTCCCACTCCGAGAGGT
CCTCGCCACCCCTAGTCTGTCCGCCAGCTTCAATGCCCCCCTGCTGGACACCAAGAAGCAGCCCACAGGG
GCCTCGCTGGTCCTGCAGGTGTCCTACACACCGCTGCCTGGAGCTGTGCCCCTGTTCCCGCCCCCTACTC
CTCTGGAGCCCTCCCCGACTCTGCCTGACCTGGATGTAGTGGCAGACACAGGAGGAGAGGAAGACACAGA
GGACCAGGGACTCACTGGAGATGAGGCGGAGCCATTCCTGGATCAAAGCGGAGGCCCGGGGGCTCCCACC
ACCCCAAGGAAACTACCTTCACGTCCTCCGCCCCACTACCCCGGGATCAAAAGAAAGCGAAGTGCGCCTA
CATCTAGAAAGCTGCTGTCAGACAAACCGCAGGATTTCCAGACTCTTTTCTTCAACTTGTTTGACTCTCC
TGGGGAGCTGTTTGATGAGCCCATCTTTATCACGGTGGTAGACTCTCGTTCTCTCAGGACAGATGCTCTC
CTCGGGGAGTTCCGGATGGACGTGGGCACCATTTACAGAGAGCCCCGGCACGCCTATCTCAGGAAGTGGC
TGCTGCTCTCAGACCCTGATGACTTCTCTGCTGGGGCCAGAGGCTACCTGAAAACAAGCCTTTGTGTGCT
GGGGCCTGGGGACGAAGCGCCTCTGGAGAGAAAAGACCCCTCTGAAGACAAGGAGGACATTGAAAGCAAC
CTGCTCCGGCCCACAGGCGTAGCCCTGCGAGGAGCCCACTTCTGCCTGAAGGTCTTCCGGGCCGAGGACT
TGCCGCAGATGGACGATGCCGTGATGGACAACGTGAAACAGATCTTTGGCTTCGAGAGTAACAAGAAGAA
CTTGGTGGACCCCTTTGTGGAGGTCAGCTTTGCGGGGAAAATGCTGTGCAGCAAGATCTTGGAGAAGACG
GCCAACCCTCAGTGGAACCAGAACATCACACTGCCTGCCATGTTTCCCTCCATGTGCGAAAAAATGAGGA
TTCGTATCATAGACTGGGACCGCCTGACTCACAATGACATCGTGGCTACCACCTACCTGAGTATGTCGAA
AATCTCTGCCCCTGGAGGAGAAATAGAAGAGGAGCCTGCAGGTGCTGTCAAGCCTTCGAAAGCCTCAGAC
TTGGATGACTACCTGGGCTTCCTCCCCACTTTTGGGCCCTGCTACATCAACCTCTATGGCAGTCCCAGAG
AGTTCACAGGCTTCCCAGACCCCTACACAGAGCTCAACACAGGCAAGGGGGAAGGTGTGGCTTATCGTGG
CCGGCTTCTGCTCTCCCTGGAGACCAAGCTGGTGGAGCACAGTGAACAGAAGGTGGAGGACCTTCCTGCG
GATGACATCCTCCGGGTGGAGAAGTACCTTAGGAGGCGCAAGTACTCCCTGTTTGCGGCCTTCTACTCAG
CCACCATGCTGCAGGATGTGGATGATGCCATCCAGTTTGAGGTCAGCATCGGGAACTACGGGAACAAGTT
CGACATGACCTGCCTGCCGCTGGCCTCCACCACTCAGTACAGCCGTGCAGTCTTTGACGGGTGCCACTAC
TACTACCTACCCTGGGGTAACGTGAAACCTGTGGTGGTGCTGTCATCCTACTGGGAGGACATCAGCCATA
GAATCGAGACTCAGAACCAGCTGCTTGGGATTGCTGACCGGCTGGAAGCTGGCCTGGAGCAGGTCCACCT
GGCCCTGAAGGCGCAGTGCTCCACGGAGGACGTGGACTCGCTGGTGGCTCAGCTGACGGATGAGCTCATC
GCAGGCTGCAGCCAGCCTCTGGGTGACATCCATGAGACACCCTCTGCCACCCACCTGGACCAGTACCTGT
ACCAGCTGCGCACCCATCACCTGAGCCAAATCACTGAGGCTGCCCTGGCCCTGAAGCTCGGCCACAGTGA
GCTCCCTGCAGCTCTGGAGCAGGCGGAGGACTGGCTCCTGCGTCTGCGTGCCCTGGCAGAGGAGCCCCAG
AACAGCCTGCCGGACATCGTCATCTGGATGCTGCAGGGAGACAAGCGTGTGGCATACCAGCGGGTGCCCG
CCCACCAAGTCCTCTTCTCCCGGCGGGGTGCCAACTACTGTGGCAAGAATTGTGGGAAGCTACAGACAAT
CTTTCTGAAATATCCGATGGAGAAGGTGCCTGGCGCCCGGATGCCAGTGCAGATACGGGTCAAGCTGTGG
TTTGGGCTCTCTGTGGATGAGAAGGAGTTCAACCAGTTTGCTGAGGGGAAGCTGTCTGTCTTTGCTGAAA
CCTATGAGAACGAGACTAAGTTGGCCCTTGTTGGGAACTGGGGCACAACGGGCCTCACCTACCCCAAGTT
TTCTGACGTCACGGGCAAGATCAAGCTACCCAAGGACAGCTTCCGCCCCTCGGCCGGCTGGACCTGGGCT
GGAGATTGGTTCGTGTGTCCGGAGAAGACTCTGCTCCATGACATGGACGCCGGTCACCTGAGCTTCGTGG
AAGAGGTGTTTGAGAACCAGACCCGGCTTCCCGGAGGCCAGTGGATCTACATGAGTGACAACTACACCGA
TGTGAACGGGGAGAAGGTGCTTCCCAAGGATGACATTGAGTGCCCACTGGGCTGGAAGTGGGAAGATGAG
GAATGGTCCACAGACCTCAACCGGGCTGTCGATGAGCAAGGCTGGGAGTATAGCATCACCATCCCCCCGG
AGCGGAAGCCGAAGCACTGGGTCCCTGCTGAGAAGATGTACTACACACACCGACGGCGGCGCTGGGTGCG
CCTGCGCAGGAGGGATCTCAGCCAAATGGAAGCACTGAAAAGGCACAGGCAGGCGGAGGCGGAGGGCGAG
GGCTGGGAGTACGCCTCTCTTTTTGGCTGGAAGTTCCACCTCGAGTACCGCAAGACAGATGCCTTCCGCC
GCCGCCGCTGGCGCCGTCGCATGGAGCCACTGGAGAAGACGGGGCCTGCAGCTGTGTTTGCCCTTGAGGG
GGCCCTGGGCGGCGTGATGGATGACAAGAGTGAAGATTCCATGTCCGTCTCCACCTTGAGCTTCGGTGTG
AACAGACCCACGATTTCCTGCATATTCGACTATGGGAACCGCTACCATCTACGCTGCTACATGTACCAGG
CCCGGGACCTGGCTGCGATGGACAAGGACTCTTTTTCTGATCCCTATGCCATCGTCTCCTTCCTGCACCA
GAGCCAGAAGACGGTGGTGGTGAAGAACACCCTTAACCCCACCTGGGACCAGACGCTCATCTTCTACGAG
ATCGAGATCTTTGGCGAGCCGGCCACAGTTGCTGAGCAACCGCCCAGCATTGTGGTGGAGCTGTACGACC
ATGACACTTATGGTGCAGACGAGTTTATGGGTCGCTGCATCTGTCAACCGAGTCTGGAACGGATGCCACG
GCTGGCCTGGTTCCCACTGACGAGGGGCAGCCAGCCGTCGGGGGAGCTGCTGGCCTCTTTTGAGCTCATC
CAGAGAGAGAAGCCGGCCATCCACCATATTCCTGGTTTTGAGGTGCAGGAGACATCAAGGATCCTGGATG
AGTCTGAGGACACAGACCTGCCCTACCCACCACCCCAGAGGGAGGCCAACATCTACATGGTTCCTCAGAA
CATCAAGCCAGCGCTCCAGCGTACCGCCATCGAGATCCTGGCATGGGGCCTGCGGAACATGAAGAGTTAC
CAGCTGGCCAACATCTCCTCCCCCAGCCTCGTGGTAGAGTGTGGGGGCCAGACGGTGCAGTCCTGTGTCA
TCAGGAACCTCCGGAAGAACCCCAACTTTGACATCTGCACCCTCTTCATGGAAGTGATGCTGCCCAGGGA
GGAGCTCTACTGCCCCCCCATCACCGTCAAGGTCATCGATAACCGCCAGTTTGGCCGCCGGCCTGTGGTG
GGCCAGTGTACCATCCGCTCCCTGGAGAGCTTCCTGTGTGACCCCTACTCGGCGGAGAGTCCATCCCCAC
AGGGTGGCCCAGACGATGTGAGCCTACTCAGTCCTGGGGAAGACGTGCTCATCGACATTGATGACAAGGA
GCCCCTCATCCCCATCCAGGAGGAAGAGTTCATCGATTGGTGGAGCAAATTCTTTGCCTCCATAGGGGAG
AGGGAAAAGTGCGGCTCCTACCTGGAGAAGGATTTTGACACCCTGAAGGTCTATGACACACAGCTGGAGA
ATGTGGAGGCCTTTGAGGGCCTGTCTGACTTTTGTAACACCTTCAAGCTGTACCGGGGCAAGACGCAGGA
GGAGACAGAAGATCCATCTGTGATTGGTGAATTTAAGGGCCTCTTCAAAATTTATCCCCTCCCAGAAGAC
CCAGCCATCCCCATGCCCCCAAGACAGTTCCACCAGCTGGCCGCCCAGGGACCCCAGGAGTGCTTGGTCC
GTATCTACATTGTCCGAGCATTTGGCCTGCAGCCCAAGGACCCCAATGGAAAGTGTGATCCTTACATCAA
GATCTCCATAGGGAAGAAATCAGTGAGTGACCAGGATAACTACATCCCCTGCACGCTGGAGCCCGTATTT
GGAAAGATGTTCGAGCTGACCTGCACTCTGCCTCTGGAGAAGGACCTAAAGATCACTCTCTATGACTATG
ACCTCCTCTCCAAGGACGAAAAGATCGGTGAGACGGTCGTCGACCTGGAGAACAGGCTGCTGTCCAAGTT
TGGGGCTCGCTGTGGACTCCCACAGACCTACTGTGTCTCTGGACCGAACCAGTGGCGGGACCAGCTCCGC
CCCTCCCAGCTCCTCCACCTCTTCTGCCAGCAGCATAGAGTCAAGGCACCTGTGTACCGGACAGACCGTG
TAATGTTTCAGGATAAAGAATATTCCATTGAAGAGATAGAGGCTGGCAGGATCCCAAACCCACACCTGGG
CCCAGTGGAGGAGCGTCTGGCTCTGCATGTGCTTCAGCAGCAGGGCCTGGTCCCGGAGCACGTGGAGTCA
CGGCCCCTCTACAGCCCCCTGCAGCCAGACATCGAGCAGGGGAAGCTGCAGATGTGGGTCGACCTATTTC
CGAAGGCCCTGGGGCGGCCTGGACCTCCCTTCAACATCACCCCACGGAGAGCCAGAAGGTTTTTCCTGCG
TTGTATTATCTGGAATACCAGAGATGTGATCCTGGATGACCTGAGCCTCACGGGGGAGAAGATGAGCGAC
ATTTATGTGAAAGGTTGGATGATTGGCTTTGAAGAACACAAGCAAAAGACAGACGTGCATTATCGTTCCC
TGGGAGGTGAAGGCAACTTCAACTGGAGGTTCATTTTCCCCTTCGACTACCTGCCAGCTGAGCAAGTCTG
TACCATTGCCAAGAAGGATGCCTTCTGGAGGCTGGACAAGACTGAGAGCAAAATCCCAGCACGAGTGGTG
TTCCAGATCTGGGACAATGACAAGTTCTCCTTTGATGATTTTCTGGGCTCCCTGCAGCTCGATCTCAACC
GCATGCCCAAGCCAGCCAAGACAGCCAAGAAGTGCTCCTTGGACCAGCTGGATGATGCTTTCCACCCAGA
ATGGTTTGTGTCCCTTTTTGAGCAGAAAACAGTGAAGGGCTGGTGGCCCTGTGTAGCAGAAGAGGGTGAG
AAGAAAATACTGGCGGGCAAGCTGGAAATGACCTTGGAGATTGTAGCAGAGAGTGAGCATGAGGAGCGGC
CTGCTGGCCAGGGCCGGGATGAGCCCAACATGAACCCTAAGCTTGAGGACCCAAGGCGCCCCGACACCTC
CTTCCTGTGGTTTACCTCCCCATACAAGACCATGAAGTTCATCCTGTGGCGGCGTTTCCGGTGGGCCATC
ATCCTCTTCATCATCCTCTTCATCCTGCTGCTGTTCCTGGCCATCTTCATCTACGCCTTCCCGAACTATG
CTGCCATGAAGCTGGTGAAGCCCTTCAGCTGATGATCACCATGGCATATGGCTAGCGCGGCCGCCATGGT
CATAGCTGTTTCCTGTGTGAAATTGTTATCCGCTCACAATTCCACACAACATACGAGCCGGAAGCATAAA
GTGTAAAGCCTGGGGTGCCTAATGAGTGAGCTAACTCACATTAATTGCGTTGCGCTCACTGCCCGCTTTC
CAGTCGGGAAACCTGTCGTGCCAGCTGCATTAATGAATCGGCCAACGCGCGGGGAGAGGCGGTTTGCGTA
TTGGGCGCTCTTCCGCTTCCTCGCTCACTGACTCGCTGCGCTCGGTCGTTCGGCTGCGGCGAGCGGTATC
AGCTCACTCAAAGGCGGTAATACGGTTATCCACAGAATCAGGGGATAACGCAGGAAAGAACATGTGAGCA
AAAGGCCAGCAAAAGGCCAGGAACCGTAAAAAGGCCGCGTTGCTGGCGTTTTTCCATAGGCTCCGCCCCC
CTGACGAGCATCACAAAAATCGACGCTCAAGTCAGAGGTGGCGAAACCCGACAGGACTATAAAGATACCA
GGCGTTTCCCCCTGGAAGCTCCCTCGTGCGCTCTCCTGTTCCGACCCTGCCGCTTACCGGATACCTGTCC
GCCTTTCTCCCTTCGGGAAGCGTGGCGCTTTCTCATAGCTCACGCTGTAGGTATCTCAGTTCGGTGTAGG
TCGTTCGCTCCAAGCTGGGCTGTGTGCACGAACCCCCCGTTCAGCCCGACCGCTGCGCCTTATCCGGTAA
CTATCGTCTTGAGTCCAACCCGGTAAGACACGACTTATCGCCACTGGCAGCAGCCACTGGTAACAGGATT
AGCAGAGCGAGGTATGTAGGCGGTGCTACAGAGTTCTTGAAGTGGTGGCCTAACTACGGCTACACTAGAA
GAACAGTATTTGGTATCTGCGCTCTGCTGAAGCCAGTTACCTTCGGAAAAAGAGTTGGTAGCTCTTGATC
CGGCAAACAAACCACCGCTGGTAGCGGTGGTTTTTTTGTTTGCAAGCAGCAGATTACGCGCAGAAAAAAA
GGATCTCAAGAAGATCCTTTGATCTTTTCTACGGGGTCTGACGCTCAGTGGAACGAAAACTCACGTTAAG
GGATTTTGGTCATGAGATTATCAAAAAGGATCTTCACCTAGATCCTTTTAAATTAAAAATGAAGTTTTAA
ATCAATCTAAAGTATATATGAGTAAACTTGGTCTGACAGTTAGAAAAACTCATCGAGCATCAAATGAAAC
TGCAATTTATTCATATCAGGATTATCAATACCATATTTTTGAAAAAGCCGTTTCTGTAATGAAGGAGAAA
ACTCACCGAGGCAGTTCCATAGGATGGCAAGATCCTGGTATCGGTCTGCGATTCCGACTCGTCCAACATC
AATACAACCTATTAATTTCCCCTCGTCAAAAATAAGGTTATCAAGTGAGAAATCACCATGAGTGACGACT
GAATCCGGTGAGAATGGCAAAAGTTTATGCATTTCTTTCCAGACTTGTTCAACAGGCCAGCCATTACGCT
CGTCATCAAAATCACTCGCATCAACCAAACCGTTATTCATTCGTGATTGCGCCTGAGCGAGACGAAATAC
GCGATCGCTGTTAAAAGGACAATTACAAACAGGAATCGAATGCAACCGGCGCAGGAACACTGCCAGCGCA
TCAACAATATTTTCACCTGAATCAGGATATTCTTCTAATACCTGGAATGCTGTTTTCCCAGGGATCGCAG
TGGTGAGTAACCATGCATCATCAGGAGTACGGATAAAATGCTTGATGGTCGGAAGAGGCATAAATTCCGT
CAGCCAGTTTAGTCTGACCATCTCATCTGTAACATCATTGGCAACGCTACCTTTGCCATGTTTCAGAAAC
AACTCTGGCGCATCGGGCTTCCCATACAATCGATAGATTGTCGCACCTGATTGCCCGACATTATCGCGAG
CCCATTTATACCCATATAAATCAGCATCCATGTTGGAATTTAATCGCGGCCTAGAGCAAGACGTTTCCCG
TTGAATATGGCTCATACTCTTCCTTTTTCAATATTATTGAAGCATTTATCAGGGTTATTGTCTCATGAGC
GGATACATATTTGAATGTATTTAGAAAAATAAACAAATAGGGGTTCCGCGCACATTTCCCCGAAAAGTGC
CACCTGACGTCTAAGAAACCATTATTATCATGACATTAACCTATAAAAATAGGCGTATCACGAGGCCCTT
TCGTC
Features (pLannotate 1.2.2; 10 found; start..end, strand, type, name):
    137..182     +  misc_feature   bom (fragment): basis of mobility region from pBR322
    219..6329    +  CDS            DYSF: DYSF_HUMAN - Also known as FER1L1. Experimental evidence at protein level: Swiss-Prot protein existence level 1. Key calcium ion sensor involved in the Ca(2+)-triggered synaptic vesicle-plasma membrane fusion. Plays a role in the sarcolemma repair mechanism of both skeletal muscle and cardiomyocytes that permits rapid resealing of membranes disrupted by mechanical stress (By similarity). From Homo sapiens (Human).
   6393..6409    -  protein_bind   lac operator: The lac repressor binds to the lac operator to inhibit transcription in E. coli. This inhibition can be relieved by adding lactose or isopropyl-β-D-thiogalactopyranoside (IPTG). lac repressor encoded by lacI
   6417..6447    -  promoter       lac promoter: promoter for the E. coli lac operon
   6462..6483    -  protein_bind   CAP binding site: CAP binding activates transcription in the presence of cAMP. E. coli catabolite activator protein
   6496..6588    -  CDS            lacI (fragment): lac repressor; lacI; The lac repressor binds to the lac operator to inhibit transcription in E. coli. This inhibition can be relieved by adding lactose or isopropyl-β-D-thiogalactopyranoside (IPTG).
   6771..7359    -  rep_origin     ori: high-copy-number ColE1/pMB1/pBR322/pUC origin of replication
   7530..8345    -  CDS            KanR: aminoglycoside phosphotransferase; aph(3')-Ia; confers resistance to kanamycin in bacteria or G418 (Geneticin®) in eukaryotes
   8346..8450    -  promoter       AmpR promoter: bla
   8545..35      +  CDS            rop (fragment) (across the origin): Rop protein, which maintains plasmids at low copy number; rop
