[The description below was written by a language model from this plasmid's Addgene catalogue record and pLannotate feature annotations shown in this document.]
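Description:
DYSF-Exon7-del is a bacterial cloning plasmid built on the pUC57-Kan backbone that carries a synthesized human dysferlin (DYSF, also known as FER1L1) coding sequence from which exon 7 has been removed. The deletion was designed to preserve the open reading frame, so the insert encodes an internally shortened dysferlin rather than a truncated one. The whole construct is 8,545 bp, of which about 6.2 kb is insert; the annotated DYSF coding region spans roughly 6.1 kb on the forward strand.

The plasmid replicates in E. coli from a high-copy ColE1/pUC-type origin and is selected with kanamycin through an aminoglycoside phosphotransferase gene (aph(3')-Ia) that sits immediately downstream of an AmpR (bla) promoter. The remaining annotated elements are backbone remnants typical of pUC-derived vectors: a lac promoter with its operator and CAP binding site, plus short fragments of lacI, rop and the pBR322 bom region. The lac promoter lies downstream of the dysferlin sequence and is annotated on the opposite strand, so it is not positioned to drive sense-strand expression of the insert. No eukaryotic promoter, polyadenylation signal, epitope tag or reporter is annotated, which fits the catalogue classification as a cloning vector rather than an expression vector.

Dysferlin is a calcium-sensing protein implicated in sarcolemmal membrane repair in skeletal and cardiac muscle, and its gene aliases (LGMD2B, LGMDR2, MMD1) reflect its link to muscular dystrophies. The record does not state a specific application. As it stands, the plasmid serves as a source of the exon 7-deleted cDNA, which would need subcloning into an expression or delivery vector before the function of the shortened protein could be tested.
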