Addgene plasmid #60178: DYSF-Exon7-del
Purpose: Plasmid contains human dysferlin with exon 7 deleted. Deletion maintains the open reading frame.
Depositing lab: Jain Foundation.
Backbone
  Vector backbone: pUC57-Kan
  Backbone size w/o insert (bp): 2363
  Total vector size (bp): 8545
  Vector type: cloning vector
Growth in bacteria
  Bacterial resistance: Kanamycin, 50 μg/mL
  Growth temperature: 37°C
  Growth strain: Top10
  Copy number: Unknown
Gene/Insert
  Gene/Insert name: Dysferlin (alt name: DYSF)
  Species: H. sapiens (human)
  Insert size (bp): 6182
  Mutation: Exon 7 has been deleted
  Entrez Gene: DYSF (a.k.a. FER1L1, LGMD2B, LGMDR2, MMD1)
  Cloning method: Unknown
  Sequencing primers: 5′ gagcagattgtactgagagtgcacg; 3′ M13pUC-rev
Resource information
  A portion of this plasmid was derived from a plasmid made by: The human dysferlin insert was synthesized by Genewiz
Terms and licenses: Academic/Nonprofit Terms; Industry Terms: Not Available to Industry
How to cite: DYSF-Exon7-del was a gift from Jain Foundation (Addgene plasmid # 60178 ; http://n2t.net/addgene:60178 ; RRID:Addgene_60178)
