>Addgene plasmid #60178 | DYSF-Exon7-del | addgene partial sequence | sequence record 98308 | pRSII-F1 5'-CGGCATCAGAGCAGATTGTAC-3'
ACGGTACCACTAGTACGCGTATGCTGAGGGTCTTCATCCTCTATGCCGAGAACGTCCACACACCCGACAC
CGACATCAGCGATGCCTACTGCTCCGCGGTGTTTGCAGGGGTGAAGAAGAGAACCAAAGTCATCAAGAAC
AGCGTGAACCCTGTATGGAATGAGGGATTTGAATGGGACCTCAAGGGCATCCCCCTGGACCAGGGCTCTG
AGCTTCATGTGGTGGTCAAAGACCATGAGACGATGGGGAGGAACAGGTTCCTGGGGGAAGCCAAGGTCCC
ACTCCGAGAGGTCCTCGCCACCCCTAGTCTGTCCGCCAGCTTCAATGCCCCCCTGCTGGACACCAAGAAG
CAGCCCACAGGGGCCTCGCTGGTCCTGCAGGTGTCCTACACACCGCTGCCTGGAGCTGTGCCCCTGTTCC
CGCCCCCTACTCCTCTGGAGCCCTCCCCGACTCTGCCTGACCTGGATGTAGTGGCAGACACAGGAGGAGA
GGAAGACACAGAGGACCAGGGACTCACTGGAGATGAGGCGGAGCCATTCCTGGATCAAAGCGGAGGCCCG
GGGGCTCCCACCACCCCAAGGAAACTACCTTCACGTCCTCCGCCCCACTACCCCGGGATCAAAAGAAAGC
GAAGTGCGCCTACATCTAGAAAGCTGCTGTCAGACAAACCGCAGGATTTCCAGACTCTTTTCTTCAACTT
GTTTGACTCTCCTGG
