>Addgene plasmid #60178 | DYSF-Exon7-del | addgene partial sequence | sequence record 98702 | M13pUC-Rev 5'-AGCGGATAACAATTTCACACAGG-3'
GCCATATGCCATGGTGATCATCAGCTGAAGGGCTTCACCAGCTTCATGGCAGCATAGTTCGGGAAGGCGT
AGATGAAGATGGCCAGGAACAGCAGCAGGATGAAGAGGATGATGAAGAGGATGATGGCCCACCGGAAACG
CCGCCACAGGATGAACTTCATGGTCTTGTATGGGGAGGTAAACCACAGGAAGGAGGTGTCGGGGCGCCTT
GGGTCCTCAAGCTTAGGGTTCATGTTGGGCTCATCCCGGCCCTGGCCAGCAGGCCGCTCCTCATGCTCAC
TCTCTGCTACAATCTCCAAGGTCATTTCCAGCTTGCCCGCCAGTATTTTCTTCTCACCCTCTTCTGCTAC
ACAGGGCCACCAGCCCTTCACTGTTTTCTGCTCAAAAAGGGACACAAACCATTCTGGGTGGAAAGCATCA
TCCAGCTGGTCCAAGGAGCACTTCTTGGCTGTCTTGGCTGGCTTGGGCATGCGGTTGAGATCGAGCTGCA
GGGAGCCCAGAAAATCATCAAAGGAGAACTTGTCATTGTCCCAGATCTGGAACACCACTCGTGCTGGGAT
TTTGCTCTCAGTCTTGTCCAGCCTCCAGAAGGCATCCTTCTTGGCAATGGTACAGACTTGCTCAGCTGGC
AGGTAGTCGAAGGGGAAAATGAACCTCCAGTTGAAGTTGCCTTCACCTCCCAGGGAACGATAATGCACGT
CTGTCTTTTGCTTGTGTTCTTCAAAGCCAATCATCCAACCTTTCACATAAATGTCGCTCATCTTCTCCCC
CGTGAGGCTCAGGTCATCCAGGATCACATCTCTGGTATTCCAGATAATACAA
